>Addgene plasmid #143437 | TFORF0736 | addgene full sequence | sequence record 397946 | Addgene NGS Result
TTAATGTAGTCTTATGCAATACTCTTGTAGTCTTGCAACATGGTAACGATGAGTTAGCAACATGCCTTAC
AAGGAGAGAAAAAGCACCGTGCATGCCGATTGGTGGAAGTAAGGTGGTACGATCGTGCCTTATTAGGAAG
GCAACAGACGGGTCTGACATGGATTGGACGAACCACTGAATTGCCGCATTGCAGAGATATTGTATTTAAG
TGCCTAGCTCGATACATAAACGGGTCTCTCTGGTTAGACCAGATCTGAGCCTGGGAGCTCTCTGGCTAAC
TAGGGAACCCACTGCTTAAGCCTCAATAAAGCTTGCCTTGAGTGCTTCAAGTAGTGTGTGCCCGTCTGTT
GTGTGACTCTGGTAACTAGAGATCCCTCAGACCCTTTTAGTCAGTGTGGAAAATCTCTAGCAGTGGCGCC
CGAACAGGGACTTGAAAGCGAAAGGGAAACCAGAGGAGCTCTCTCGACGCAGGACTCGGCTTGCTGAAGC
GCGCACGGCAAGAGGCGAGGGGCGGCGACTGGTGAGTACGCCAAAAATTTTGACTAGCGGAGGCTAGAAG
GAGAGAGATGGGTGCGAGAGCGTCAGTATTAAGCGGGGGAGAATTAGATCGCGATGGGAAAAAATTCGGT
TAAGGCCAGGGGGAAAGAAAAAATATAAATTAAAACATATAGTATGGGCAAGCAGGGAGCTAGAACGATT
CGCAGTTAATCCTGGCCTGTTAGAAACATCAGAAGGCTGTAGACAAATACTGGGACAGCTACAACCATCC
CTTCAGACAGGATCAGAAGAACTTAGATCATTATATAATACAGTAGCAACCCTCTATTGTGTGCATCAAA
GGATAGAGATAAAAGACACCAAGGAAGCTTTAGACAAGATAGAGGAAGAGCAAAACAAAAGTAAGACCAC
CGCACAGCAAGCGGCCGCTGATCTTCAGACCTGGAGGAGGAGATATGAGGGACAATTGGAGAAGTGAATT
ATATAAATATAAAGTAGTAAAAATTGAACCATTAGGAGTAGCACCCACCAAGGCAAAGAGAAGAGTGGTG
CAGAGAGAAAAAAGAGCAGTGGGAATAGGAGCTTTGTTCCTTGGGTTCTTGGGAGCAGCAGGAAGCACTA
TGGGCGCAGCGTCAATGACGCTGACGGTACAGGCCAGACAATTATTGTCTGGTATAGTGCAGCAGCAGAA
CAATTTGCTGAGGGCTATTGAGGCGCAACAGCATCTGTTGCAACTCACAGTCTGGGGCATCAAGCAGCTC
CAGGCAAGAATCCTGGCTGTGGAAAGATACCTAAAGGATCAACAGCTCCTGGGGATTTGGGGTTGCTCTG
GAAAACTCATTTGCACCACTGCTGTGCCTTGGAATGCTAGTTGGAGTAATAAATCTCTGGAACAGATTTG
GAATCACACGACCTGGATGGAGTGGGACAGAGAAATTAACAATTACACAAGCTTAATACACTCCTTAATT
GAAGAATCGCAAAACCAGCAAGAAAAGAATGAACAAGAATTATTGGAATTAGATAAATGGGCAAGTTTGT
GGAATTGGTTTAACATAACAAATTGGCTGTGGTATATAAAATTATTCATAATGATAGTAGGAGGCTTGGT
AGGTTTAAGAATAGTTTTTGCTGTACTTTCTATAGTGAATAGAGTTAGGCAGGGATATTCACCATTATCG
TTTCAGACCCACCTCCCAACCCCGAGGGGACCCATGCATTGCATCTCAATTAGTCAGCAACCAGGTGTGG
AAAGTCCCCAGGCTCCCCAGCAGGCAGAAGTATGCAAAGCATGCGTCTCAATTAGTCAGCAACCATAGTC
CCGCCCCTAACTCCGCCCATCCCGCCCCTAACTCCGCCCAGTTCCGCCCATTCTCCGCCCCATGGCTGAC
TAATTTTTTTTATTTATGCAGAGGCCGAGGCCGCCTCGGCCTCTGAGCTATTCCAGAAGTAGTGAGGAGG
CTTTTTTGGAGGCCTAGGCTTTTGCAAAAAGCTTTCTAGAGGTACCACCGGAGCTTACCATGACCGAGTA
CAAGCCCACGGTGCGCCTCGCCACCCGCGACGACGTCCCCAGGGCCGTACGCACCCTCGCCGCCGCGTTC
GCCGACTACCCCGCCACGCGCCACACCGTCGATCCGGACCGCCACATCGAGCGGGTCACCGAGCTGCAAG
AACTCTTCCTCACGCGCGTCGGGCTCGACATCGGCAAGGTGTGGGTCGCGGACGACGGCGCCGCCGTGGC
GGTCTGGACCACGCCGGAGAGCGTCGAAGCGGGGGCGGTGTTCGCCGAGATCGGCCCGCGCATGGCCGAG
TTGAGCGGTTCCCGGCTGGCCGCGCAGCAACAGATGGAAGGCCTCCTGGCGCCGCACCGGCCCAAGGAGC
CCGCGTGGTTCCTGGCCACCGTCGGCGTCTCGCCCGACCACCAGGGCAAGGGTCTGGGCAGCGCCGTCGT
GCTCCCCGGAGTGGAGGCGGCCGAGCGCGCCGGGGTGCCCGCCTTCCTGGAGACCTCCGCGCCCCGCAAC
CTCCCCTTCTACGAGCGGCTCGGCTTCACCGTCACCGCCGACGTCGAGGTGCCCGAAGGACCGCGCACCT
GGTGCATGACCCGCAAGCCCGGTGCCAGTTAACGAATTCTAGATCTTGAGACAAATGGCAGTATTCATCC
ACAATTTTAAAAGAAAAGGGGGGATTGGGGGGTACAGTGCAGGGGAAAGAATAGTAGACATAATAGCAAC
AGACATACAAACTAAAGAATTACAAAAACAAATTACAAAAATTCAAAATTTTCGGGTTTATTACAGGGAC
AGCAGAGATCCACTTTGGCGCCGGCTCGAGGCCTGCAGGTGCAAAGATGGATAAAGTTTTAAACAGAGAG
GAATCTTTGCAGCTAATGGACCTTCTAGGTCTTGAAAGGAGTGGGAATTGGCTCCGGTGCCCGTCAGTGG
GCAGAGCGCACATCGCCCACAGTCCCCGAGAAGTTGGGGGGAGGGGTCGGCAATTGAACCGGTGCCTAGA
GAAGGTGGCGCGGGGTAAACTGGGAAAGTGATGTCGTGTACTGGCTCCGCCTTTTTCCCGAGGGTGGGGG
AGAACCGTATATAAGTGCAGTAGTCGCCGTGAACGTTCTTTTTCGCAACGGGTTTGCCGCCAGAACACAG
GTAAGTGCCGTGTGTGGTTCCCGCGGGCCTGGCCTCTTTACGGGTTATGGCCCTTGCGTGCCTTGAATTA
CTTCCACCTGGCTGCAGTACGTGATTCTTGATCCCGAGCTTCGGGTTGGAAGTGGGTGGGAGAGTTCGAG
GCCTTGCGCTTAAGGAGCCCCTTCGCCTCGTGCTTGAGTTGAGGCCTGGCCTGGGCGCTGGGGCCGCCGC
GTGCGAATCTGGTGGCACCTTCGCGCCTGTCTCGCTGCTTTCGATAAGTCTCTAGCCATTTAAAATTTTT
GATGACCTGCTGCGACGCTTTTTTTCTGGCAAGATAGTCTTGTAAATGCGGGCCAAGATCTGCACACTGG
TATTTCGGTTTTTGGGGCCGCGGGCGGCGACGGGGCCCGTGCGTCCCAGCGCACATGTTCGGCGAGGCGG
GGCCTGCGAGCGCGGCCACCGAGAATCGGACGGGGGTAGTCTCAAGCTGGCCGGCCTGCTCTGGTGCCTG
GCCTCGCGCCGCCGTGTATCGCCCCGCCCTGGGCGGCAAGGCTGGCCCGGTCGGCACCAGTTGCGTGAGC
GGAAAGATGGCCGCTTCCCGGCCCTGCTGCAGGGAGCTCAAAATGGAGGACGCGGCGCTCGGGAGAGCGG
GCGGGTGAGTCACCCACACAAAGGAAAAGGGCCTTTCCGTCCTCAGCCGTCGCTTCATGTGACTCCACGG
AGTACCGGGCGCCGTCCAGGCACCTCGATTAGTTCTCGAGCTTTTGGAGTACGTCGTCTTTAGGTTGGGG
GGAGGGGTTTTATGCGATGGAGTTTCCCCACACTGAGTGGGTGGAGACTGAAGTTAGGCCAGCTTGGCAC
TTGATGTAATTCTCCTTGGAATTTGCCCTTTTTGAGTTTGGATCTTGGTTCATTCTCAAGCCTCAGACAG
TGGTTCAAAGTTTTTTTCTTCCATTTCAGGTGTCGTGAGGCTAGCACCGCCACCATGCTGTGTGATGAAA
AAGCCCAGAAGAGAAGGAAGAGGAAAGCAAAGGAGTCAGGGATGGCTCTTCCTCAGGGACACTTAACATT
CAGGGACGTGGCCATAGAATTCTCTCAGGCGGAGTGGAAATGCCTGGACCCTGCACAGAGGGCTTTATAC
AAGGATGTGATGTTGGAGAACTACAGGAACCTGGTCTCCCTGGGGAGCAGCTATGCATTGGGAAGCAATG
CAGAAGACAAACCAATTAAAAAACAACTTGGAGTATCCTTTCACTTACATCTGTCTGAACTGGAGCTATT
TCCAGATGAAAGGGTAATAAATGGATGTAATCAAGTTGAAAACTTTATCAACCACAGTTCCTCTGTTTCC
TGTCTTCAAGAAATGTCTTCCAGTGTCAAAACCCCCATTTTTAATAGGAATGATTTTGATGATTCTTCAT
TTCTCCCACAAGAACAGAAAGTACACCTTAGAGAAAAACCTTATGAATGTAATGAGCATAGCAAAGTCTT
TAGAGTATCTTCCAGCCTTACTAAACATCAAGTAATCCATACTGTAGAGAAACCTTACAAATGTAATTCA
TGCGGCAAGGTCTTTAGTCGCAATTCACACCTTGCAGAACATTGTAGAATTCATACTGGAGAGAAACCTT
ACAAATGTAATGTCTGTGGCAAGGTTTTTAGTTACAATTCAAACTTTGCACGACATCAAAGAATTCATAC
CAGAGAGAAGCCGTATGAATGTAATGAATGTGGTAAAGTCTTCAGTAATAATTCTTACCTTGCACGACAT
CAAAGAATTCATGCTGAAGAGAAACCTTACAAATGTAATGAATGTGGTAAAGGCTTCAGTCATAAGTCAT
CTCTAGCAAATCATTGGAGAATTTATACTGGAGAGAAGCCTTACAAATGTGATGAATGTGGCAAGGCCTT
CTATAGGATTGCGCTCCTTGTACGACATCAGAAAATTCATACTGGAGAGAAACCTTACAAATGTAATGAA
TGTGGAAAGGTCTTTATTCAAAATTCGCACCTAGCACAACATTGGAGAATTCATACAGGAGAGAAACCTT
ACAAATGTAATGAATGTGGAAAAGTATTTAATCAACTTTCAAATCTTGCACGACATCGAAGAATTCATAC
TGGAGAGAAGCCTTACAAATGTAATGAATGTGGTAAAGCATTTAGTGAGTATTCAGGCCTTTCAGCCCAT
CTTGTAATCCACACTGGAGAGAAGCCTTACAAATGTAGTGAATGTGGCAAGGCATTCAGACACAAGTTAT
CACTAACCAATCATCAGAGAATCCATACTGGAGAAAGACCTTACAAATGTAATGAATGTGGCAAGGTCTT
CAATCGAATTGCACACCTTGCACGACATCGGAAAATTCATACTGGAGAGAAACCTTACAAATGTAATGAG
TGTGGCAAGGCCTTTAGTCGCATTTCATACCTAGCACAACATTGGACAATTCATATGGGATAGTAATGAA
CTAGTCCGTAACTTGAAAGTATTTCGATTTCTTGGCTTTATATATCTTGTGGAAAGGACGATTAATGACT
CCGCAATAGTTTCTGACGCGTTAAGTCGACAATCAACCTCTGGATTACAAAATTTGTGAAAGATTGACTG
GTATTCTTAACTATGTTGCTCCTTTTACGCTATGTGGATACGCTGCTTTAATGCCTTTGTATCATGCTAT
TGCTTCCCGTATGGCTTTCATTTTCTCCTCCTTGTATAAATCCTGGTTGCTGTCTCTTTATGAGGAGTTG
TGGCCCGTTGTCAGGCAACGTGGCGTGGTGTGCACTGTGTTTGCTGACGCAACCCCCACTGGTTGGGGCA
TTGCCACCACCTGTCAGCTCCTTTCCGGGACTTTCGCTTTCCCCCTCCCTATTGCCACGGCGGAACTCAT
CGCCGCCTGCCTTGCCCGCTGCTGGACAGGGGCTCGGCTGTTGGGCACTGACAATTCCGTGGTGTTGTCG
GGGAAATCATCGTCCTTTCCTTGGCTGCTCGCCTGTGTTGCCACCTGGATTCTGCGCGGGACGTCCTTCT
GCTACGTCCCTTCGGCCCTCAATCCAGCGGACCTTCCTTCCCGCGGCCTGCTGCCGGCTCTGCGGCCTCT
TCCGCGTCTTCGCCTTCGCCCTCAGACGAGTCGGATCTCCCTTTGGGCCGCCTCCCCGCGTCGACTTTAA
GACCAATGACTTACAAGGCAGCTGTAGATCTTAGCCACTTTTTAAAAGAAAAGGGGGGACTGGAAGGGCT
AATTCACTCCCAACGAAGACAAGATCTGCTTTTTGCTTGTACTGGGTCTCTCTGGTTAGACCAGATCTGA
GCCTGGGAGCTCTCTGGCTAACTAGGGAACCCACTGCTTAAGCCTCAATAAAGCTTGCCTTGAGTGCTTC
AAGTAGTGTGTGCCCGTCTGTTGTGTGACTCTGGTAACTAGAGATCCCTCAGACCCTTTTAGTCAGTGTG
GAAAATCTCTAGCAGTACGTATAGTAGTTCATGTCATCTTATTATTCAGTATTTATAACTTGCAAAGAAA
TGAATATCAGAGAGTGAGAGGAACTTGTTTATTGCAGCTTATAATGGTTACAAATAAAGCAATAGCATCA
CAAATTTCACAAATAAAGCATTTTTTTCACTGCATTCTAGTTGTGGTTTGTCCAAACTCATCAATGTATC
TTATCATGTCTGGCTCTAGCTATCCCGCCCCTAACTCCGCCCATCCCGCCCCTAACTCCGCCCAGTTCCG
CCCATTCTCCGCCCCATGGCTGACTAATTTTTTTTATTTATGCAGAGGCCGAGGCCGCCTCGGCCTCTGA
GCTATTCCAGAAGTAGTGAGGAGGCTTTTTTGGAGGCCTAGGGACGTACCCAATTCGCCCTATAGTGAGT
CGTATTACGCGCGCTCACTGGCCGTCGTTTTACAACGTCGTGACTGGGAAAACCCTGGCGTTACCCAACT
TAATCGCCTTGCAGCACATCCCCCTTTCGCCAGCTGGCGTAATAGCGAAGAGGCCCGCACCGATCGCCCT
TCCCAACAGTTGCGCAGCCTGAATGGCGAATGGG
[124 nt withheld, positions 7175-7298]
C
[91 nt withheld, positions 7300-7390]
A
[49 nt withheld, positions 7392-7440]
CCTTTGACGTTGGAGTCCACGTTCTTT
[37 nt withheld, positions 7468-7504]
ACCCTATCTCGGTCTATTCTTTTGATTTATAAGGGATTTTGCCGATTTCGGCCTATTGGTTAAAAAATGA
GCTGATTTAACAAAAATTTAACGCGAATTTTAACAAAATATTAACGCTTACAATTTAGGTGGCACTTTTC
GGGGAAATGTGCGCGGAACCCCTATTTGTTTATTTTTCTAAATACATTCAAATATGTATCCGCTCATGAG
ACAATAACCCTGATAAATGCTTCAATAATATTGAAAAAGGAAGAGTATGAGTATTCAACATTTCCGTGTC
GCCCTTATTCCCTTTTTTGCGGCATTTTGCCTTCCTGTTTTTGCTCACCCAGAAACGCTGGTGAAAGTAA
AAGATGCTGAAGATCAGTTGGGTGCACGAGTGGGTTACATCGAACTGGATCTCAACAGCGGTAAGATCCT
TGAGAGTTTTCGCCCCGAAGAACGTTTTCCAATGATGAGCACTTTTAAAGTTCTGCTATGTGGCGCGGTA
TTATCCCGTATTGACGCCGGGCAAGAGCAACTCGGTCGCCGCATACACTATTCTCAGAATGACTTGGTTG
AGTACTCACCAGTCACAGAAAAGCATCTTACGGATGGCATGACAGTAAGAGAATTATGCAGTGCTGCCAT
AACCATGAGTGATAACACTGCGGCCAACTTACTTCTGACAACGATCGGAGGACCGAAGGAGCTAACCGCT
TTTTTGCACAACATGGGGGATCATGTAACTCGCCTTGATCGTTGGGAACCGGAGCTGAATGAAGCCATAC
CAAACGACGAGCGTGACACCACGATGCCTGTAGCAATGGCAACAACGTTGCGCAAACTATTAACTGGCGA
ACTACTTACTCTAGCTTCCCGGCAACAATTAATAGACTGGATGGAGGCGGATAAAGTTGCAGGACCACTT
CTGCGCTCGGCCCTTCCGGCTGGCTGGTTTATTGCTGATAAATCTGGAGCCGGTGAGCGTGGGTCTCGCG
GTATCATTGCAGCACTGGGGCCAGATGGTAAGCCCTCCCGTATCGTAGTTATCTACACGACGGGGAGTCA
GGCAACTATGGATGAACGAAATAGACAGATCGCTGAGATAGGTGCCTCACTGATTAAGCATTGGTAACTG
TCAGACCAAGTTTACTCATATATACTTTAGATTGATTTAAAACTTCATTTTTAATTTAAAAGGATCTAGG
TGAAGATCCTTTTTGATAATCTCATGACCAAAATCCCTTAACGTGAGTTTTCGTTCCACTGAGCGTCAGA
CCCCGTAGAAAAGATCAAAGGATCTTCTTGAGATCCTTTTTTTCTGCGCGTAATCTGCTGCTTGCAAACA
AAAAAACCACCGCTACCAGCGGTGGTTTGTTTGCCGGATCAAGAGCTACCAACTCTTTTTCCGAAGGTAA
CTGGCTTCAGCAGAGCGCAGATACCAAATACTGTTCTTCTAGTGTAGCCGTAGTTAGGCCACCACTTCAA
GAACTCTGTAGCACCGCCTACATACCTCGCTCTGCTAATCCTGTTACCAGTGGCTGCTGCCAGTGGCGAT
AAGTCGTGTCTTACCGGGTTGGACTCAAGACGATAGTTACCGGATAAGGCGCAGCGGTCGGGCTGAACGG
GGGGTTCGTGCACACAGCCCAGCTTGGAGCGAACGACCTACACCGAACTGAGATACCTACAGCGTGAGCT
ATGAGAAAGCGCCACGCTTCCCGAAGGGAGAAAGGCGGACAGGTATCCGGTAAGCGGCAGGGTCGGAACA
GGAGAGCGCACGAGGGAGCTTCCAGGGGGAAACGCCTGGTATCTTTATAGTCCTGTCGGGTTTCGCCACC
TCTGACTTGAGCGTCGATTTTTGTGATGCTCGTCAGGGGGGCGGAGCCTATGGAAAAACGCCAGCAACGC
GGCCTTTTTACGGTTCCTGGCCTTTTGCTGGCCTTTTGCTCACATGTTCTTTCCTGCGTTATCCCCTGAT
TCTGTGGATAACCGTATTACCGCCTTTGAGTGAGCTGATACCGCTCGCCGCAGCCGAACGACCGAGCGCA
GCGAGTCAGTGAGCGAGGAAGCGGAAGAGCGCCCAATACGCAAACCGCCTCTCCCCGCGCGTTGGCCGAT
TCATTAATGCAGCTGGCACGACAGGTTTCCCGACTGGAAAGCGGGCAGTGAGCGCAACGCAATTAATGTG
AGTTAGCTCACTCATTAGGCACCCCAGGCTTTACACTTTATGCTTCCGGCTCGTATGTTGTGTGGAATTG
TGAGCGGATAACAATTTCACACAGGAAACAGCTATGACCATGATTACGCCAAGCGCGCAATTAACCCTCA
CTAAAGGGAACAAAAGCTGGAGCTGCAAGC
Features (pLannotate 1.2.2; 31 found; start..end, strand, type, name):
      5..231     +  promoter       RSV promoter: Rous sarcoma virus enhancer/promoter
    232..412     +  LTR            5' LTR (truncated): truncated 5' long terminal repeat (LTR) from HIV-1
    459..584     +  misc_feature   HIV-1 Ψ: packaging signal of human immunodeficiency virus type 1
    568..931     +  CDS            HIV-1 gag (fragment): gag protein from human immunodeficiency virus 1; gag
   1077..1310    +  misc_feature   RRE: The Rev response element (RRE) of HIV-1 allows for Rev-dependent mRNA export from the nucleus to the cytoplasm.
   1687..1713    +  CDS            Rev (fragment): human immunodeficiency virus 1 (HIV-1) Rev protein; rev; enhances nuclear export of unspliced and incompletely spliced viral mRNAs
   1720..1743    +  promoter       SV40 promoter (fragment): SV40 early promoter
   1744..1815    +  promoter       SV40 promoter (fragment): SV40 enhancer and early promoter
   1839..1974    +  rep_origin     SV40 ori: SV40 origin of replication
   2020..2616    +  CDS            PuroR (fragment): puromycin N-acetyltransferase; pac from Streptomyces; confers resistance to puromycin
   2665..2782    +  misc_feature   cPPT/CTS: central polypurine tract and central termination sequence of HIV-1
   2847..2913    +  CDS            small t antigen (fragment): SV40 (simian virus 40) small t antigen
   2920..4098    +  promoter       EF-1α promoter: strong constitutive promoter for human elongation factor EF-1α
   4115..4633    +  CDS            ZNF480 (fragment): ZN480_HUMAN - Experimental evidence at protein level: Swiss-Prot protein existence level 1. Involved in transcriptional regulation as an activator. From Homo sapiens (Human).
   5606..5659    +  promoter       U6 promoter (fragment): RNA polymerase III promoter for human U6 snRNA
   5701..6289    +  misc_feature   WPRE: woodchuck hepatitis virus posttranscriptional regulatory element
   6340..6359    +  misc_feature   cPPT/CTS (fragment): central polypurine tract and central termination sequence of HIV-1
   6361..6594    +  LTR            3' LTR (ΔU3): self-inactivating 3' long terminal repeat (LTR) from HIV-1
   6672..6793    +  polyA_signal   SV40 poly(A) signal: SV40 polyadenylation signal
   6833..6968    +  rep_origin     SV40 ori: SV40 origin of replication
   6989..7007    -  promoter       T7 promoter: promoter for bacteriophage T7 RNA polymerase
   7015..7170    +  CDS            lacZα (fragment): LacZα fragment of β-galactosidase; lacZ fragment
   7175..7603    +  rep_origin     f1 ori (sequence partly withheld): f1 bacteriophage origin of replication; arrow indicates direction of (+) strand synthesis
   7656..7760    +  promoter       AmpR promoter: bla
   7761..8621    +  CDS            AmpR: β-lactamase; bla; confers resistance to ampicillin, carbenicillin, and related antibiotics
   8792..9380    +  rep_origin     ori: high-copy-number ColE1/pMB1/pBR322/pUC origin of replication
   9563..9655    +  CDS            lacI (fragment): lac repressor; lacI; The lac repressor binds to the lac operator to inhibit transcription in E. coli. This inhibition can be relieved by adding lactose or isopropyl-β-D-thiogalactopyranoside (IPTG).
   9668..9689    +  protein_bind   CAP binding site: CAP binding activates transcription in the presence of cAMP. E. coli catabolite activator protein
   9704..9734    +  promoter       lac promoter: promoter for the E. coli lac operon
   9742..9758    +  protein_bind   lac operator: The lac repressor binds to the lac operator to inhibit transcription in E. coli. This inhibition can be relieved by adding lactose or isopropyl-β-D-thiogalactopyranoside (IPTG). lac repressor encoded by lacI
   9803..9821    +  promoter       T3 promoter: promoter for bacteriophage T3 RNA polymerase
