[The description below was written by a language model from this plasmid's Addgene catalogue record and pLannotate feature annotations shown in this document.]
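Description:
TFORF0736 is a third-generation-style, self-inactivating lentiviral expression plasmid built on the pLX_TRC317 backbone, carrying the human zinc-finger transcription factor ZNF480 as its open reading frame. It is one member of a large barcoded transcription factor ORF collection: each clone pairs its ORF with a unique 24-bp barcode so that the factor delivered to a cell can be identified by sequencing in pooled overexpression screens, such as screens for factors that drive directed differentiation. In bacteria the plasmid is maintained through a high-copy ColE1/pUC-type origin and ampicillin resistance (AmpR/bla); an f1 origin and remnants of a lac/lacZα cloning region with T7 and T3 promoters are also present in the backbone. The depositor notes that the plasmid can recombine during propagation, as is common for LTR-containing vectors.

The viral genome is transcribed from an RSV promoter fused to a truncated HIV-1 5' LTR and contains the Ψ packaging signal, a gag fragment, the RRE for Rev-dependent nuclear export, a cPPT/CTS element and a ΔU3 3' LTR that inactivates LTR promoter activity after integration, followed by an SV40 poly(A) signal. Within this unit, an SV40 early promoter drives puromycin N-acetyltransferase for selecting transduced mammalian cells, and the EF-1α promoter drives ZNF480, with a WPRE downstream to enhance transcript stability and expression. The automated annotation labels only the first part of the roughly 1.6 kb insert as ZNF480 and does not annotate the barcode itself. The annotated sequence length (9,844 nt) matches the stated backbone plus insert sizes.
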