Addgene plasmid #143437: TFORF0736
Purpose: Lentiviral vector for overexpressing transcription factor ORFs with unique 24-bp barcodes. Barcodes facilitate identification of transcription factors in pooled screens.
Depositing lab: Feng Zhang. Depositing organization: Broad Institute. Publication: A transcription factor atlas of directed differentiation. Joung J, Ma S, Tay T, Geiger-Schuller KR, Kirchgatterer PC, Verdine VK, Guo B, Arias-Garcia MA, Allen WE, Singh A, Kuksenko O, Abudayyeh OO, Gootenberg JS, Fu Z, Macrae RK, Buenrostro JD, Regev A, Zhang F. Cell. 2023 Jan 5;186(1):209-229.e26. doi: 10.1016/j.cell.2022.11.026. PubMed 36608654.
Backbone
  Vector backbone: pLX_TRC317
  Backbone manufacturer: Broad Institute Genetic Perturbation Platform
  Backbone size w/o insert (bp): 8264
  Vector type: Mammalian Expression, Lentiviral
  Selectable markers: Puromycin
Growth in bacteria
  Bacterial resistance: Ampicillin, 100 μg/mL
  Growth temperature: 37°C
  Growth strain: NEB Stable
  Copy number: High Copy
Gene/Insert
  Gene/Insert name: ZNF480
  Species: H. sapiens (human)
  Insert size (bp): 1580
  Entrez Gene: ZNF480 (a.k.a. MGC32104)
  Promoter: EF1a
  Cloning method: Unknown
  Sequencing primers: 5′ GGGTGGAGACTGAAGTTAGGCCAG; 3′ CACATAGCGTAAAAGGAGCAACATAG
Terms and licenses: Academic/Nonprofit Terms; Industry Terms: Not Available to Industry
Depositor comments: NM_001297624,ENST00000334564 . The transcription factor ORF portion of this plasmid was synthesized by Genewiz. Please test multiple small colonies in case of plasmid recombination. To make this collection available in a timely manner, a portion of this collection was not fully sequenced by Addgene. If an Addgene verified full plasmid sequence is not available, please contact us prior to placing an order to request the full sequence.
How to cite: TFORF0736 was a gift from Feng Zhang (Addgene plasmid # 143437 ; http://n2t.net/addgene:143437 ; RRID:Addgene_143437)
