>Addgene plasmid #143437 | TFORF0736 | depositor partial sequence | sequence record 282449 | Insert
ACCGCCACCATGCTGTGTGATGAAAAAGCCCAGAAGAGAAGGAAGAGGAAAGCAAAGGAGTCAGGGATGG
CTCTTCCTCAGGGACACTTAACATTCAGGGACGTGGCCATAGAATTCTCTCAGGCGGAGTGGAAATGCCT
GGACCCTGCACAGAGGGCTTTATACAAGGATGTGATGTTGGAGAACTACAGGAACCTGGTCTCCCTGGGG
AGCAGCTATGCATTGGGAAGCAATGCAGAAGACAAACCAATTAAAAAACAACTTGGAGTATCCTTTCACT
TACATCTGTCTGAACTGGAGCTATTTCCAGATGAAAGGGTAATAAATGGATGTAATCAAGTTGAAAACTT
TATCAACCACAGTTCCTCTGTTTCCTGTCTTCAAGAAATGTCTTCCAGTGTCAAAACCCCCATTTTTAAT
AGGAATGATTTTGATGATTCTTCATTTCTCCCACAAGAACAGAAAGTACACCTTAGAGAAAAACCTTATG
AATGTAATGAGCATAGCAAAGTCTTTAGAGTATCTTCCAGCCTTACTAAACATCAAGTAATCCATACTGT
AGAGAAACCTTACAAATGTAATTCATGCGGCAAGGTCTTTAGTCGCAATTCACACCTTGCAGAACATTGT
AGAATTCATACTGGAGAGAAACCTTACAAATGTAATGTCTGTGGCAAGGTTTTTAGTTACAATTCAAACT
TTGCACGACATCAAAGAATTCATACCAGAGAGAAGCCGTATGAATGTAATGAATGTGGTAAAGTCTTCAG
TAATAATTCTTACCTTGCACGACATCAAAGAATTCATGCTGAAGAGAAACCTTACAAATGTAATGAATGT
GGTAAAGGCTTCAGTCATAAGTCATCTCTAGCAAATCATTGGAGAATTTATACTGGAGAGAAGCCTTACA
AATGTGATGAATGTGGCAAGGCCTTCTATAGGATTGCGCTCCTTGTACGACATCAGAAAATTCATACTGG
AGAGAAACCTTACAAATGTAATGAATGTGGAAAGGTCTTTATTCAAAATTCGCACCTAGCACAACATTGG
AGAATTCATACAGGAGAGAAACCTTACAAATGTAATGAATGTGGAAAAGTATTTAATCAACTTTCAAATC
TTGCACGACATCGAAGAATTCATACTGGAGAGAAGCCTTACAAATGTAATGAATGTGGTAAAGCATTTAG
TGAGTATTCAGGCCTTTCAGCCCATCTTGTAATCCACACTGGAGAGAAGCCTTACAAATGTAGTGAATGT
GGCAAGGCATTCAGACACAAGTTATCACTAACCAATCATCAGAGAATCCATACTGGAGAAAGACCTTACA
AATGTAATGAATGTGGCAAGGTCTTCAATCGAATTGCACACCTTGCACGACATCGGAAAATTCATACTGG
AGAGAAACCTTACAAATGTAATGAGTGTGGCAAGGCCTTTAGTCGCATTTCATACCTAGCACAACATTGG
ACAATTCATATGGGATAGTAATGAACTAGTCCGTAACTTGAAAGTATTTCGATTTCTTGGCTTTATATAT
CTTGTGGAAAGGACGATTAATGACTCCGCAATAGTTTCTG
