>Addgene plasmid #143437 | TFORF0736 | depositor partial sequence | sequence record 282450 | Barcode
TTAATGACTCCGCAATAGTTTCTG
